Addgene plasmid #218257: pAAV-synmiR-9-mRuby-Pro-EGFP-4×16
Purpose: Expresses EGFP in mammalian cells regulated by a synthetic microRNA-based dosage compensation circuit
Depositing lab: Michael Elowitz. Depositing organization: California Institute of Technology.
Backbone
  Vector backbone: pAAV
  Backbone size w/o insert (bp): 3041
  Total vector size (bp): 5864
  Vector type: Mammalian Expression, AAV, Synthetic Biology
Growth in bacteria
  Bacterial resistance: Ampicillin, 100 μg/mL
  Growth temperature: 37°C
  Growth strain: NEB Stable
  Copy number: High Copy
Gene/Insert
  Gene/Insert name: synPolyA-synmiR9-mRuby-EF1a-CMVe_MeP-EGFP-MRE9_4×16
  Species: H. sapiens (human)
  Cloning method: Restriction Enzyme; 5′ cloning site MluI (not destroyed); 3′ cloning site PspOMI (not destroyed)
  Sequencing primers: 5′ pBR322ori-F; 3′ SV40pA-R
Terms and licenses: Academic/Nonprofit Terms; Industry Terms: Not Available to Industry
How to cite: pAAV-synmiR-9-mRuby-Pro-EGFP-4×16 was a gift from Michael Elowitz (Addgene plasmid # 218257 ; http://n2t.net/addgene:218257 ; RRID:Addgene_218257)
