[The description below was written by a language model from this plasmid's Addgene catalogue record and pLannotate feature annotations shown in this document.]
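Description:
pAAV-synmiR-9-mRuby-Pro-EGFP-4×16 is a 5,864 bp AAV transfer plasmid for mammalian expression, built on a pAAV backbone and carrying a synthetic microRNA-based dosage compensation circuit. It is propagated in bacteria as a high-copy plasmid through a ColE1/pUC-type origin with ampicillin selection (AmpR under its own bla promoter). An f1 phage origin is also present. The payload lies between AAV2 inverted terminal repeats, which allow the cassette to be packaged into recombinant AAV particles. The annotation detects the right-hand ITR in full but only two short fragments on the left side, so the state of that repeat cannot be judged from the table. ITR-containing plasmids are prone to recombination, which fits the use of a stable cloning strain.

The insert consists of two divergently oriented transcription units. On the reverse strand, an EF-1α core promoter drives mRuby3, followed by a synthetic microRNA (synmiR-9) embedded in miR-30a-derived flanking sequence and terminated by a synthetic poly(A) signal. The red reporter therefore marks expression of the transcript that yields the microRNA. On the forward strand, a CMV enhancer fused to a Mecp2 promoter fragment drives EGFP, ending in an SV40 poly(A) signal. According to the insert name, the EGFP 3′ region carries matching microRNA response elements (MRE9, "4×16"), though these sites are not annotated and the record does not explain the 4×16 notation. Because microRNA and target are co-delivered on one molecule, rising copy number raises both EGFP transcript and its repressor, an incoherent feed-forward arrangement intended to buffer EGFP output against variation in gene dosage. Here EGFP appears to serve as a readout of circuit performance.
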