Features (pLannotate 1.2.2; 18 found; start..end, strand, type, name):
    775..1363    +  rep_origin     ori: high-copy-number ColE1/pMB1/pBR322/pUC origin of replication
   1436..1463    +  repeat_region  AAV2 ITR (fragment): inverted terminal repeat of adeno-associated virus serotype 2 inverted
   1492..1519    +  repeat_region  AAV2 ITR (fragment): inverted terminal repeat of adeno-associated virus serotype 2 inverted
   1569..1617    -  polyA_signal   poly(A) signal: synthetic polyadenylation signal
   1667..1793    -  ncRNA          3' miR-30a: sequence downstream of the 71-nt precursor of the human miR-30a microRNA (Zeng et al., 2002) miRNA
   1997..2707    -  CDS            mRuby3: mRuby3 is a basic (constitutively fluorescent) red fluorescent protein published in 2016, derived from Entacmaea quadricolor. It has low acid sensitivity.
   2729..2940    -  promoter       EF-1α core promoter: core promoter for human elongation factor EF-1α
   2985..3288    +  enhancer       CMV enhancer: human cytomegalovirus immediate early enhancer
   3289..3464    +  promoter       Mecp2 promoter (fragment): promoter for selective expression in neurons (Adachi et al., 2005; Gray et al., 2011)
   3532..4248    +  CDS            EGFP: EGFP is a basic (constitutively fluorescent) green fluorescent protein published in 1996, derived from Aequorea victoria. It is reported to be a rapidly-maturing weak dimer with moderate acid sensitivity.
   4404..4525    +  polyA_signal   SV40 poly(A) signal: SV40 polyadenylation signal
   4551..4691    +  repeat_region  AAV2 ITR: inverted terminal repeat of adeno-associated virus serotype 2 inverted
   4696..4747    -  misc_feature   bom (fragment): basis of mobility region from pBR322
   4766..5221    +  rep_origin     f1 ori (sequence partly withheld): f1 bacteriophage origin of replication; arrow indicates direction of (+) strand synthesis
   5222..5271    -  misc_feature   bom (fragment): basis of mobility region from pBR322
   5373..5408    -  CDS            rop (fragment): Rop protein, which maintains plasmids at low copy number; rop
   5503..5607    +  promoter       AmpR promoter: bla
   5608..604     +  CDS            AmpR (across the origin): β-lactamase; bla; confers resistance to ampicillin, carbenicillin, and related antibiotics
>Addgene plasmid #218257 | pAAV-synmiR-9-mRuby-Pro-EGFP-4×16 | addgene full sequence | sequence record 494312 | Addgene NGS Result
AGAGCAACTCGGTCGCCGCATACACTATTCTCAGAATGACTTGGTTGAGTACTCACCAGTCACAGAAAAG
CATCTTACGGATGGCATGACAGTAAGAGAATTATGCAGTGCTGCCATAACCATGAGTGATAACACTGCGG
CCAACTTACTTCTGACAACGATCGGAGGACCGAAGGAGCTAACCGCTTTTTTGCACAACATGGGGGATCA
TGTAACTCGCCTTGATCGTTGGGAACCGGAGCTGAATGAAGCCATACCAAACGACGAGCGTGACACCACG
ATGCCTGTAGCAATGGCAACAACGTTGCGCAAACTATTAACTGGCGAACTACTTACTCTAGCTTCCCGGC
AACAATTAATAGACTGGATGGAGGCGGATAAAGTTGCAGGACCACTTCTGCGCTCGGCCCTTCCGGCTGG
CTGGTTTATTGCTGATAAATCTGGAGCCGGTGAGCGTGGGTCTCGCGGTATCATTGCAGCACTGGGGCCA
GATGGTAAGCCCTCCCGTATCGTAGTTATCTACACGACGGGGAGTCAGGCAACTATGGATGAACGAAATA
GACAGATCGCTGAGATAGGTGCCTCACTGATTAAGCATTGGTAACTGTCAGACCAAGTTTACTCATATAT
ACTTTAGATTGATTTAAAACTTCATTTTTAATTTAAAAGGATCTAGGTGAAGATCCTTTTTGATAATCTC
ATGACCAAAATCCCTTAACGTGAGTTTTCGTTCCACTGAGCGTCAGACCCCGTAGAAAAGATCAAAGGAT
CTTCTTGAGATCCTTTTTTTCTGCGCGTAATCTGCTGCTTGCAAACAAAAAAACCACCGCTACCAGCGGT
GGTTTGTTTGCCGGATCAAGAGCTACCAACTCTTTTTCCGAAGGTAACTGGCTTCAGCAGAGCGCAGATA
CCAAATACTGTTCTTCTAGTGTAGCCGTAGTTAGGCCACCACTTCAAGAACTCTGTAGCACCGCCTACAT
ACCTCGCTCTGCTAATCCTGTTACCAGTGGCTGCTGCCAGTGGCGATAAGTCGTGTCTTACCGGGTTGGA
CTCAAGACGATAGTTACCGGATAAGGCGCAGCGGTCGGGCTGAACGGGGGGTTCGTGCACACAGCCCAGC
TTGGAGCGAACGACCTACACCGAACTGAGATACCTACAGCGTGAGCTATGAGAAAGCGCCACGCTTCCCG
AAGGGAGAAAGGCGGACAGGTATCCGGTAAGCGGCAGGGTCGGAACAGGAGAGCGCACGAGGGAGCTTCC
AGGGGGAAACGCCTGGTATCTTTATAGTCCTGTCGGGTTTCGCCACCTCTGACTTGAGCGTCGATTTTTG
TGATGCTCGTCAGGGGGGCGGAGCCTATGGAAAAACGCCAGCAACGCGGCCTTTTTACGGTTCCTGGCCT
TTTGCTGGCCTTTTGCTCACATGTCCTGCAGGCAGCTGCGCGCTCGCTCGCTCACTGAGGCCGCCCGGGC
GTCGGGCGACCTTTGGTCGCCCGGCCTCAGTGAGCGAGCGAGCGCGCAGAGAGGGAGTGGCCAACTCCAT
CACTAGGGGTTCCTGCGGCCGCACGCGTCACACAAAAAACCAACACACAGATCTAATGAAAATAAAGATC
TTTTATTATTTCTTCCACAAGCCTGCAGGAAAAAGAAAGAGGATGAATGGTCAGGAAAAGTGATTTAATT
TATACCATTTTAATTCAGCTTTGTAAAAATGTATCAAAGAGATAGCAAGGTATTCAGTTTTAGTAAACAA
GATAATTGCTCGAATTCTAGCCCCTTGAAGTCCGAGGCAGTAGGCATCAACACCTTTCTTAAAACTTATA
CATCTGTGGCTTCACTATAAGTTTTAAGAAAGGTGTTGGCGCTCACTGTCAACAGCAATATACCTTCTCG
AGCCTTCTGTTGGGTTAAGAAGTCGAAGTAATCCCAGCAAGTGTTTCCAAGATGTGCAGGCAACGATTCT
GTAAAGTACTGAAGCCTCATTCAAACTTACCTGCTACTTATATAGCTCGTCCATGCCACCACCAAGGTTG
CTGTATTTGGCAACTGCCACTTCTCTTTGCACTACGTAGGTTTCATTGTCACTCTCCTCGATCCTTTCCA
GGCGGTGATCAACGGCATGGACACCGGGCATCTTGATGTTCCCGACGGTCTTTTTTGACCTGTAAGTTGT
CACGAAGTTGCAGTGCAGATGGCCACCACCATCAACTTTCAGTGCGATGTCAGTGTATCCTCTCAGACCA
CCATCTGCTGGATACATCATCTCTGTATTAGGCTCCCAACCCTTGGTCTTCTTCTGCATCACGGGACCAT
TGGAGGGAAAGTTTACCCCTCTGACCTTGACGTTGTAGACGAGCTCGCCATCCTCAAGGCTGGTGTCCTG
CGTGACGGTGACGACTCCACCATCTTCGTATCTCGTAACTCTTTCCCAAGTAAAACCCTCAGGAAAGGAC
TGTTTAAAGAAATCAGGGATGTCGGCCGGGTACTTGATAAAGGTACGGCTGCCATACATGAACGACGTGG
CAAGAATGTCAAAGGCAAATGGCAGGGGTCCTCCCTCGATGACTTTGATCCTCATGGTTTGCACTCCCTC
GTACGGTCTGCCTTCTCCTTCACCTGTGCATTTGAATTGGTGGCCGTTGACCGAACCTTCCATGACCACC
TTCATACGCATATTTTCCTTGATCAGCTCTTCGCCCTTAGACACCATGGTGGCGTCGACTCACGACACCT
GTGTTCTGGCGGCAAACCCGTTGCGAAAAAGAACGTTCACGGCGACTACTGCACTTATATACGGTTCTCC
CCCACCCTCGGGAAAAAGGCGGAGCCAGTACACGACATCACTTTCCCAGTTTACCCCGCGCCACCTTCTC
TAGGCACCGGTTCAATTGCCGACCCCTCCCCCCAACTTCTCGGGGACTGTGGGCGATGTGCGCTCTGCCC
ACTGACGGGCACCGGAGCCCTATGACTTGCATAGCTGCGTATGGCGTTACATAACTTACGGTAAATGGCC
CGCCTGGCTGACCGCCCAACGACCCCCGCCCATTGACGTCAATAATGACGTATGTTCCCATAGTAACGCC
AATAGGGACTTTCCATTGACGTCAATGGGTGGAGTATTTACGGTAAACTGCCCACTTGGCAGTACATCAA
GTGTATCATATGCCAAGTACGCCCCCTATTGACGTCAATGACGGTAAATGGCCCGCCTGGCATTATGCCC
AGTACATGACCTTATGGGACTTTCCTACTTGGCAGTACATCTACGTATTAGTCATCGCTATTACCATGAA
TTGAGGGCGTCACCGCTAAGGCTCCGCCCCAGCCTGGGCTCCACAACCAATGAAGGGTAATCTCGACAAA
GAGCAAGGGGTGGGGCGCGGGCGCGCAGGTGCAGCAGCACACAGGCTGGTCGGGAGGGCGGGGCGCGACG
TCTGCCGTGCGGGGTCCCGGCATCGGTTGCGCGCGCGCTCCCTCCTCTCGGAGAGAGGGCTGTGGTAAAA
CCCGTCCGGAAACCACTTAAGCTTCGCCACCATGGTGAGCAAGGGCGAGGAGCTGTTCACCGGGGTGGTG
CCCATCCTGGTCGAGCTGGACGGCGACGTAAACGGCCACAAGTTCAGCGTGTCCGGCGAGGGCGAGGGCG
ATGCCACCTACGGCAAGCTGACCCTGAAGTTCATCTGCACCACCGGCAAGCTGCCCGTGCCCTGGCCCAC
CCTCGTGACCACCCTGACCTACGGCGTGCAGTGCTTCAGCCGCTACCCCGACCACATGAAGCAGCACGAC
TTCTTCAAGTCCGCCATGCCCGAAGGCTACGTCCAGGAGCGCACCATCTTCTTCAAGGACGACGGCAACT
ACAAGACCCGCGCCGAGGTGAAGTTCGAGGGCGACACCCTGGTGAACCGCATCGAGCTGAAGGGCATCGA
CTTCAAGGAGGACGGCAACATCCTGGGGCACAAGCTGGAGTACAACTACAACAGCCACAACGTCTATATC
ATGGCCGACAAGCAGAAGAACGGCATCAAGGTGAACTTCAAGATCCGCCACAACATCGAGGACGGCAGCG
TGCAGCTCGCCGACCACTACCAGCAGAACACCCCCATCGGCGACGGCCCCGTGCTGCTGCCCGACAACCA
CTACCTGAGCACCCAGTCCGCCCTGAGCAAAGACCCCAACGAGAAGCGCGATCACATGGTCCTGCTGGAG
TTCGTGACCGCCGCCGGGATCACTCTCGGCATGGACGAGCTGTACAAGTAGTTCTTTGATCCAGCCTTTC
TTAAAACTTATACAACAATTTCCAGCCTTTCTTAAAACTTATAATCACTTGTCCAGCCTTTCTTAAAACT
TATACAACTGGATCCAGCCTTTCTTAAAACTTATAACTAGTGAACGGGCCCATCGATGCTAGCAACTTGT
TTATTGCAGCTTATAATGGTTACAAATAAAGCAATAGCATCACAAATTTCACAAATAAAGCATTTTTTTC
ACTGCATTCTAGTTGTGGTTTGTCCAAACTCATCAATGTATCTTATCATGTCTGCGGACCGAGCGGCCGC
AGGAACCCCTAGTGATGGAGTTGGCCACTCCCTCTCTGCGCGCTCGCTCGCTCACTGAGGCCGGGCGACC
AAAGGTCGCCCGACGCCCGGGCTTTGCCCGGGCGGCCTCAGTGAGCGAGCGAGCGCGCAGCTGCCTGCAG
GGGCGCCTGATGCGGTATTTTCTCCTTACGCATCTGTGCGGTATTTCACACCGCATA
[95 nt withheld, positions 4748-4842]
T
[46 nt withheld, positions 4844-4889]
C
[141 nt withheld, positions 4891-5031]
CCTTTGACGTTGGAGTCCACGTTCTTT
[37 nt withheld, positions 5059-5095]
ACTCTATCTCGGGCTATTCTTTTGATTTATAAGGGATTTTGCCGATTTCGGTCTATTGGTTAAAAAATGA
GCTGATTTAACAAAAATTTAACGCGAATTTTAACAAAATATTAACGTTTACAATTTTATGGTGCACTCTC
AGTACAATCTGCTCTGATGCCGCATAGTTAAGCCAGCCCCGACACCCGCCAACACCCGCTGACGCGCCCT
GACGGGCTTGTCTGCTCCCGGCATCCGCTTACAGACAAGCTGTGACCGTCTCCGGGAGCTGCATGTGTCA
GAGGTTTTCACCGTCATCACCGAAACGCGCGAGACGAAAGGGCCTCGTGATACGCCTATTTTTATAGGTT
AATGTCATGATAATAATGGTTTCTTAGACGTCAGGTGGCACTTTTCGGGGAAATGTGCGCGGAACCCCTA
TTTGTTTATTTTTCTAAATACATTCAAATATGTATCCGCTCATGAGACAATAACCCTGATAAATGCTTCA
ATAATATTGAAAAAGGAAGAGTATGAGTATTCAACATTTCCGTGTCGCCCTTATTCCCTTTTTTGCGGCA
TTTTGCCTTCCTGTTTTTGCTCACCCAGAAACGCTGGTGAAAGTAAAAGATGCTGAAGATCAGTTGGGTG
CACGAGTGGGTTACATCGAACTGGATCTCAACAGCGGTAAGATCCTTGAGAGTTTTCGCCCCGAAGAACG
TTTTCCAATGATGAGCACTTTTAAAGTTCTGCTATGTGGCGCGGTATTATCCCTTATTGACGCCGGGCA
